>Addgene plasmid #234699 | p356_DG | addgene full sequence | sequence record 467847 | Addgene NGS Result
TTGAGATCCTTTTTTTCTGCGCGTAATCTGCTGCTTGCAAACAAAAAAACCACCGCTACCAGCGGTGGTT
TGTTTGCCGGATCAAGAGCTACCAACTCTTTTTCCGAAGGTAACTGGCTTCAGCAGAGCGCAGATACCAA
ATACTGTCCTTCTAGTGTAGCCGTAGTTAGGCCACCACTTCAAGAACTCTGTAGCACCGCCTACATACCT
CGCTCTGCTAATCCTGTTACCAGTGGCTGCTGCCAGTGGCGATAAGTCGTGTCTTACCGGGTTGGACTCA
AGACGATAGTTACCGGATAAGGCGCAGCGGTCGGGCTGAACGGGGGGTTCGTGCACACAGCCCAGCTTGG
AGCGAACGACCTACACCGAACTGAGATACCTACAGCGTGAGCTATGAGAAAGCGCCACGCTTCCCGAAGG
GAGAAAGGCGGACAGGTATCCGGTAAGCGGCAGGGTCGGAACAGGAGAGCGCACGAGGGAGCTTCCAGGG
GGAAACGCCTGGTATCTTTATAGTCCTGTCGGGTTTCGCCACCTCTGACTTGAGCGTCGATTTTTGTGAT
GCTCGTCAGGGGGGCGGAGCCTATGGAAAAACGCCAGCAACGCGGCCTTTTTACGGTTCCTGGCCTTTTG
CTGGCCTTTTGCTCACATGTTCTTTCCTGCGTTATCCCCTGATTCTGTGGATAACCGTATTACCGCCTTT
GAGTGAGCTGATACCGCTCGCCGCAGCCGAACGACCGAGCGCAGCGAGTCAGTGAGCGAGGAAGCGGAAG
AGCGCCTGATGCGGTATTTTCTCCTTACGCATCTGTGCGGTATTTCACACCGCAATGGTGCACTCTCAGT
ACAATCTGCTCTGATGCCGCATAGTTAAGCCAGTATACACTCCGCTATCGCTACGTGACTGGGTCATGGC
TGCGCCCCGACACCCGCCAACACCCGCTGACGCGCCCTGACGGGCTTGTCTGCTCCCGGCATCCGCTTAC
AGACAAGCTGTGACCGTCTCCGGGAGCTGCATGTGTCAGAGGTTTTCACCGTCATCACCGAAACGCGCGA
GGCAGCTGCGGTAAAGCTCATCAGCGTGGTCGTGAAGCGATTCACAGATGTCTGCCTGTTCATCCGCGTC
CAGCTCGTTGAGTTTCTCCAGAAGCGTTAATGTCTGGCTTCTGATAAAGCGGGCCATGTTAAGGGCGGTT
TTTTCCTGTTTGGTCACTGATGCCTCCGTGTAAGGGGGATTTCTGTTCATGGGGGTAATGATACCGATGA
AACGAGAGAGGATGCTCACGATACGGGTTACTGATGATGAACATGCCCGGTTACTGGAACGTTGTGAGGG
TAAACAACTGGCGGTATGGATGCGGCGGGACCAGAGAAAAATCACTCAGGGTCAATGCCAGCGCTTCGTT
AATACAGATGTAGGTGTTCCACAGGGTAGCCAGCAGCATCCTGCGATGCAGATCCGGAACATAATGGTGC
AGGGCGCTGACTTCCGCGTTTCCAGACTTTACGAAACACGGAAACCGAAGACCATTCATGTTGTTGCTCA
GGTCGCAGACGTTTTGCAGCAGCAGTCGCTTCACGTTCGCTCGCGTATCGGTGATTCATTCTGCTAACCA
GTAAGGCAACCCCGCCAGCCTAGCCGGGTCCTCAACGACAGGAGCACGATCATGCGCACCCGTGGGGCCG
CCATGCCGGCGATAATGGCCTGCTTCTCGCCGAAACGTTTGGTGGCGGGACCAGTGACGAAGGCTTGAGC
GAGGGCGTGCAAGATTCCGAATACCGCAAGCGACAGGCCGATCATCGTCGCGCTCCAGCGAAAGCGGTCC
TCGCCGAAAATGACCCAGAGCGCTGCCGGCACCTGTCCTACGAGTTGCATGATAAAGAAGACAGTCATAA
GTGCGGCGACGATAGTCATGCCCCGCGCCCACCGGAAGGAGCTGACTGGGTTGAAGGCTCTCAAGGGCAT
CGGTCGAGATCCCGGTGCCTAATGAGTGAGCTAACTTACATTAATTGCGTTGCGCTCACTGCCCGCTTTC
CAGTCGGGAAACCTGTCGTGCCAGCTGCATTAATGAATCGGCCAACGCGCGGGGAGAGGCGGTTTGCGTA
TTGGGCGCCAGGGTGGTTTTTCTTTTCACCAGTGAGACGGGCAACAGCTGATTGCCCTTCACCGCCTGGC
CCTGAGAGAGTTGCAGCAAGCGGTCCACGCTGGTTTGCCCCAGCAGGCGAAAATCCTGTTTGATGGTGGT
TAACGGCGGGATATAACATGAGCTGTCTTCGGTATCGTCGTATCCCACTACCGAGATATCCGCACCAACG
CGCAGCCCGGACTCGGTAATGGCGCGCATTGCGCCCAGCGCCATCTGATCGTTGGCAACCAGCATCGCAG
TGGGAACGATGCCCTCATTCAGCATTTGCATGGTTTGTTGAAAACCGGACATGGCACTCCAGTCGCCTTC
CCGTTCCGCTATCGGCTGAATTTGATTGCGAGTGAGATATTTATGCCAGCCAGCCAGACGCAGACGCGCC
GAGACAGAACTTAATGGGCCCGCTAACAGCGCGATTTGCTGGTGACCCAATGCGACCAGATGCTCCACGC
CCAGTCGCGTACCGTCTTCATGGGAGAAAATAATACTGTTGATGGGTGTCTGGTCAGAGACATCAAGAAA
TAACGCCGGAACATTAGTGCAGGCAGCTTCCACAGCAATGGCATCCTGGTCATCCAGCGGATAGTTAATG
ATCAGCCCACTGACGCGTTGCGCGAGAAGATTGTGCACCGCCGCTTTACAGGCTTCGACGCCGCTTCGTT
CTACCATCGACACCACCACGCTGGCACCCAGTTGATCGGCGCGAGATTTAATCGCCGCGACAATTTGCGA
CGGCGCGTGCAGGGCCAGACTGGAGGTGGCAACGCCAATCAGCAACGACTGTTTGCCCGCCAGTTGTTGT
GCCACGCGGTTGGGAATGTAATTCAGCTCCGCCATCGCCGCTTCCACTTTTTCCCGCGTTTTCGCAGAAA
CGTGGCTGGCCTGGTTCACCACGCGGGAAACGGTCTGATAAGAGACACCGGCATACTCTGCGACATCGTA
TAACGTTACTGGTTTCACATTCACCACCCTGAATTGACTCTCTTCCGGGCGCTATCATGCCATACCGCGA
AAGGTTTTGCGCCATTCGATGGTGTCCGGGATCTCGACGCTCTCCCTTATGCGACTCCTGCATTAGGAAG
CAGCCCAGTAGTAGGTTGAGGCCGTTGAGCACCGCCGCCGCAAGGAATGGTGCATGCAAGGAGATGGCGC
CCAACAGTCCCCCGGCCACGGGGCCTGCCACCATACCCACGCCGAAACAAGCGCTCATGAGCCCGAAGTG
GCGAGCCCGATCTTCCCCATCGGTGATGTCGGCGATATAGGCGCCAGCAACCGCACCTGTGGCGCCGGTG
ATGCCGGCCACGATGCGTCCGGCGTAGAGGATCGAGATCTCGATCCCGCGAAATTAATACGACTCACTAT
AGGGGAATTGTGAGCGGATAACAATTCCCCTCTAGAAATAATTTTGTTTAACTTTAAGAAGGAGATATAC
CATGGGCAGCAGCCATCATCATCATCATCACCATCATCATCATAGCAGCGGCATGAAAACTGAAGAAGGT
AAACTGGTAATCTGGATTAACGGCGATAAAGGCTATAACGGACTCGCTGAAGTCGGTAAGAAATTCGAGA
AAGATACCGGAATTAAAGTCACCGTTGAGCATCCGGATAAACTGGAAGAGAAATTCCCACAGGTTGCGGC
AACTGGCGATGGCCCTGACATTATCTTCTGGGCACACGACCGCTTTGGTGGCTACGCTCAATCTGGCCTG
TTGGCTGAAATCACCCCGGACAAAGCGTTCCAGGACAAGCTGTATCCGTTTACCTGGGATGCCGTACGTT
ACAACGGCAAGCTGATTGCTTACCCGATCGCTGTTGAAGCGTTATCGCTGATTTATAACAAAGATCTGCT
GCCGAACCCGCCAAAAACCTGGGAAGAGATCCCGGCGCTGGATAAAGAACTGAAAGCGAAAGGTAAGAGC
GCGCTGATGTTCAACCTGCAAGAACCGTACTTCACCTGGCCGCTGATTGCTGCTGACGGGGGTTATGCGT
TCAAGTATGAAAACGGCAAGTACGACATTAAAGACGTGGGCGTGGATAACGCTGGCGCGAAAGCGGGTCT
GACCTTCCTGGTTGACCTGATTAAAAACAAACACATGAATGCAGACACCGATTACTCCATCGCAGAAGCT
GCCTTTAATAAAGGCGAAACAGCGATGACCATCAACGGCCCGTGGGCATGGTCCAACATCGACACCAGCA
AAGTGAATTATGGTGTAACGGTACTGCCGACCTTCAAGGGTCAACCATCCAAACCGTTCGTTGGCGTGCT
GAGCGCAGGTATTAACGCCGCCAGTCCGAACAAAGAGCTGGCAAAAGAGTTCCTCGAAAACTATCTGCTG
ACTGATGAAGGTCTGGAAGCGGTTAATAAAGACAAACCGCTGGGTGCCGTAGCGCTGAAGTCTTACGAGG
AAGAGTTGGCGAAAGATCCACGTATTGCCGCCACTATGGAAAACGCCCAGAAAGGTGAAATCATGCCGAA
CATCCCGCAGATGTCCGCTTTCTGGTATGCCGTGCGTACTGCGGTGATCAACGCCGCCAGCGGTCGTCAG
ACTGTCGATGAAGCCCTGAAAGACGCGCAGACTAATTCGAGCTCCGGACTGGAAGTGCTCTTCCAGGGCC
CGGGATCCAGAGACCGCCTGGCTCTAGTAGCGATCTACACTAGCACTATCAGCGTTATTAGCTGCCGCCG
CTGCCGCCGGTGCTATGGCGCGCCACGCTGCGTTCATACTGTTCCACCACGGTATAATCTTCGTTATGGC
TCGTAATATCCAGTTTGCGATCAATGTTAAACGCGCCCGGCATCTGCACCGGTTTTTTCGCGCGATAGGT
GGTTTTAAAATCCGCCAGATAGCGGCCGCCATCTTTCAGGCGCAGCGCCATTTTAATATCGCCTTTCAGC
ACCACATCTTCCGGATACAGGCGTTCGGTGCTCGCTTCCCAGCCCATCGTTTTTTTCTGCATCACCGGGC
CATCCGGCGGAAAGTTGGTGCCGCGCAGTTTCACTTTATAAATCAGGGTGCCATCTTCCAGGCTCGTATC
TTGCGCCACGCTCACCGCGCCGCCATCTTCAAAGTTCATCACGCGTTCCCATTTAAAGCCTTCCGGAAAG
CTCTGTTTCCAATAATCCGGAATATCCGCCGGATGTTTGGTAAACGCGCGGCTGCCATACATAAACTGCG
GGCTCAGAATATCCCAGCTAAACGGCAGCGGGCCGCCTTTGGTCACGCGCAGTTTCGCGGTCTGCGTGCC
TTCATACGGGCGGCCTTCGCCTTCGCCTTCAATTTCAAATTCATGGCCGTTCATGCTGCCTTCCATATGC
ACTTTAAAGCGCATAAATTCTTTAATCACCGCTTCGGTGCTATCCATCTAGTATTTCTCCTCTTTCTCTA
GTATGTGTACACAACATACGGCCGGAAGCATAAAGTGTAAAGCCTGGGGTGCCTAATGAGTGAGCTAACT
CACATTAATTGCGTTGCGCTCACTGCCCGCTTTCCAGTCGGGAAACCTGTCGTGCCAGCTGCATTAATGA
ATCGGCCAACGCGCGGGGAGAGGCGGTTTGCGTATTGGGTCTCATGAGCTCGAGCACCACCACCACCACC
ACTGAGATCCGGCTGCTAACAAAGCCCGAAAGGAAGCTGAGTTGGCTGCTGCCACCGCTGAGCAATAACT
AGCATAACCCCTTGGGGCCTCTAAACGGGTCTTGAGGGGTTTTTTGCTGAAAGGAGGAACTATATCCGGA
TTGGCGAATGGG
[124 nt withheld, positions 5893-6016]
C
[91 nt withheld, positions 6018-6108]
A
[49 nt withheld, positions 6110-6158]
CCTTTGACGTTGGAGTCCACGTTCTTT
[37 nt withheld, positions 6186-6222]
ACCCTATCTCGGTCTATTCTTTTGATTTATAAGGGATTTTGCCGATTTCGGCCTATTGGTTAAAAAATGA
GCTGATTTAACAAAAATTTAACGCGAATTTTAACAAAATATTAACGCTTACAATTTAGGTGGCACTTTTC
GGGGAAATGTGCGCGGAACCCCTATTTGTTTATTTTTCTAAATACATTCAAATATGTATCCGCTCATGAA
TTAATTCTTAGAAAAACTCATCGAGCATCAAATGAAACTGCAATTTATTCATATCAGGATTATCAATACC
ATATTTTTGAAAAAGCCGTTTCTGTAATGAAGGAGAAAACTCACCGAGGCAGTTCCATAGGATGGCAAGA
TCCTGGTATCGGTCTGCGATTCCGACTCGTCCAACATCAATACAACCTATTAATTTCCCCTCGTCAAAAA
TAAGGTTATCAAGTGAGAAATCACCATGAGTGACGACTGAATCCGGTGAGAATGGCAAAAGTTTATGCAT
TTCTTTCCAGACTTGTTCAACAGGCCAGCCATTACGCTCGTCATCAAAATCACTCGCATCAACCAAACCG
TTATTCATTCGTGATTGCGCCTGAGCGAGACGAAATACGCGATCGCTGTTAAAAGGACAATTACAAACAG
GAATCGAATGCAACCGGCGCAGGAACACTGCCAGCGCATCAACAATATTTTCACCTGAATCAGGATATTC
TTCTAATACCTGGAATGCTGTTTTCCCGGGGATCGCAGTGGTGAGTAACCATGCATCATCAGGAGTACGG
ATAAAATGCTTGATGGTCGGAAGAGGCATAAATTCCGTCAGCCAGTTTAGTCTGACCATCTCATCTGTAA
CATCATTGGCAACGCTACCTTTGCCATGTTTCAGAAACAACTCTGGCGCATCGGGCTTCCCATACAATCG
ATAGATTGTCGCACCTGATTGCCCGACATTATCGCGAGCCCATTTATACCCATATAAATCAGCATCCATG
TTGGAATTTAATCGCGGCCTAGAGCAAGACGTTTCCCGTTGAATATGGCTCATAACACCCCTTGTATTAC
TGTTTATGTAAGCAGACAGTTTTATTGTTCATGACCAAAATCCCTTAACGTGAGTTTTCGTTCCACTGAG
CGTCAGACCCCGTAGAAAAGATCAAAGGATCTTC
Features (pLannotate 1.2.2; 24 found; start..end, strand, type, name):
      1..589     +  rep_origin     ori: high-copy-number ColE1/pMB1/pBR322/pUC origin of replication
    775..914     -  misc_feature   bom: basis of mobility region from pBR322
   1016..1207    -  CDS            rop: Rop protein, which maintains plasmids at low copy number; rop
   1224..1604    +  CDS            YPB1_ECOLX: Protein predicted: Swiss-Prot protein existence level 4. From Escherichia coli.
   1676..1967    -  CDS            TcR (fragment): tetracycline efflux protein; tet; confers resistance to tetracycline
   1982..2003    -  protein_bind   CAP binding site: CAP binding activates transcription in the presence of cAMP. E. coli catabolite activator protein
   2016..3098    -  CDS            lacI: lac repressor; lacI; The lac repressor binds to the lac operator to inhibit transcription in E. coli. This inhibition can be relieved by adding lactose or isopropyl-β-D-thiogalactopyranoside (IPTG).
   3099..3176    -  promoter       lacI promoter: lacI
   3184..3463    -  CDS            TcR (fragment): tetracycline efflux protein; tet; confers resistance to tetracycline
   3485..3503    +  promoter       T7 promoter: promoter for bacteriophage T7 RNA polymerase
   3504..3528    +  protein_bind   lac operator: The lac repressor binds to the lac operator to inhibit transcription in E. coli. This inhibition can be relieved by adding lactose or isopropyl-β-D-thiogalactopyranoside (IPTG). lac repressor encoded by lacI
   3543..3565    +  RBS            RBS: efficient ribosome binding site from bacteriophage T7 gene 10 (Olins and Rangwala, 1989)
   3584..3600    +  CDS            capTEV™ (fragment): composite tag for in vivo biotinylation, TEV protease cleavage, and 6xHis tagging
   3623..4723    +  CDS            MBP: maltose binding protein from E. coli; malE (mutated); This version of the gene does not encode a signal sequence, so MBP will remain in the cytosol.
   4833..5495    -  CDS            mScarlet: mScarlet is a basic (constitutively fluorescent) red fluorescent protein published in 2016, derived from synthetic construct. It has moderate acid sensitivity.
   5542..5571    -  promoter       lac promoter: promoter for the E. coli lac operon
   5586..5607    -  protein_bind   CAP binding site: CAP binding activates transcription in the presence of cAMP. E. coli catabolite activator protein
   5620..5709    -  CDS            lacI (fragment): lac repressor; lacI; The lac repressor binds to the lac operator to inhibit transcription in E. coli. This inhibition can be relieved by adding lactose or isopropyl-β-D-thiogalactopyranoside (IPTG).
   5725..5742    +  CDS            9xHis (fragment): 9xHis affinity tag
   5752..5801    +  CDS            SET1 (fragment): solubility-enhancement tag derived from T7 phage gene 10B
   5809..5856    +  terminator     T7 terminator: transcription terminator for bacteriophage T7 RNA polymerase
   5893..6321    +  rep_origin     f1 ori (sequence partly withheld): f1 bacteriophage origin of replication; arrow indicates direction of (+) strand synthesis
   6374..6431    +  promoter       AmpR promoter (fragment): bla
   6440..7255    -  CDS            KanR: aminoglycoside phosphotransferase; aph(3')-Ia; confers resistance to kanamycin in bacteria or G418 (Geneticin®) in eukaryotes
