[The description below was written by a language model from this plasmid's Addgene catalogue record and pLannotate feature annotations shown in this document.]
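Description:
p356_DG is an empty bacterial expression backbone derived from pET28b that has been "domesticated" for Golden Gate assembly, so that a coding sequence of interest can be inserted scarlessly behind an N-terminal His10-MBP-3C module. It replicates from a ColE1/pBR322-type origin accompanied by the bom region and the rop gene, consistent with its listing as low copy. It also carries an f1 origin and is selected with kanamycin through the aph(3')-Ia (KanR) gene. Short annotated fragments of a tetracycline resistance gene and an AmpR promoter are backbone remnants, not functional markers.

The expression unit follows the standard pET layout: a T7 promoter with an adjacent lac operator, the T7 gene 10 ribosome binding site, and a plasmid-borne lacI gene, giving IPTG-inducible transcription in hosts that supply T7 RNA polymerase, with a T7 terminator downstream. The open reading frame begins with the polyhistidine tag for metal-affinity purification. A cytosolic maltose binding protein lacking its signal sequence follows, commonly used to improve solubility, and then a 3C protease site for removing the fusion partner. The 3C site is described by the depositor but not annotated in the feature table.

In place of an insert sits a reverse-oriented dropout cassette in which a lac promoter with a CAP binding site drives a red fluorescent protein, mScarlet3 according to the depositor. The cassette is flanked by BsaI recognition sites. BsaI-based assembly replaces it and destroys both sites, so correct clones are identified by loss of red colour. The depositor notes that no glycine scar is left at the C-terminus. A short His-tag fragment annotated downstream of the cassette appears to be residual pET28b sequence, and the record does not describe it as part of the product. The vector belongs to a suite of pre-assembled Golden Gate plasmids for protein engineering and expression.
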