Addgene plasmid #234699: p356_DG
Purpose: (Empty Backbone) Golden gate domesticated pET28b for scarless cloning with His10-MBP-3C
Depositing lab: Matthew Wohlever. Depositing organization: University of Pittsburgh (University, School of Medicine, and Cancer Institute). Publication: A suite of pre-assembled, pET28b-based Golden Gate vectors for efficient protein engineering and expression. Gaur D, Wohlever ML. Protein Sci. 2025 Apr;34(4):e70106. doi: 10.1002/pro.70106. PubMed 40130802.
Backbone
  Vector backbone: pET28b
  Vector type: Bacterial Expression
  Tag / fusion protein: His10-MBP-3C (N terminal on backbone)
Growth in bacteria
  Bacterial resistance: Kanamycin, 50 μg/mL
  Growth temperature: 37°C
  Growth strain: DH5alpha
  Copy number: Low Copy
Gene/Insert
  Gene/Insert name: None
  Mutation: No
  Tag / fusion protein: His10-MBP-3C (N terminal on backbone)
Terms and licenses: Academic/Nonprofit Terms; Industry Terms: Not Available to Industry
Depositor comments: The construct includes an N-terminal His10-MBP fusion followed by a 3C protease cleavage site. There is no glycine scar at the C-terminus. BsaI recognition sites flank mScarlet3 to enable easy visualization of successful cloning through loss of red color. 5' Cloning Site: BsaI (destroyed), 3' Cloning Site: BsaI (destroyed).
How to cite: p356_DG was a gift from Matthew Wohlever (Addgene plasmid # 234699 ; http://n2t.net/addgene:234699 ; RRID:Addgene_234699)
